Addgene plasmid #173462: pRS41K-mScarlet-I-mNeonGreen-ADH1term-TEFpr-hphΔC (pKBJ011)
Purpose: C-SWAT donor for Selection Reconstitution tagging, contains mScarletI-mNeonGreen tandem fluorescent protein timer
Depositing lab: Anton Khmelinskii. Depositing organization: Institut fuer Molekulare Biologie (IMB Mainz). Publication: High-Throughput Analysis of Protein Turnover with Tandem Fluorescent Protein Timers. Fung JJ, Blocher-Juarez K, Khmelinskii A. Methods Mol Biol. 2022;2378:85-100. doi: 10.1007/978-1-0716-1732-8_6. PubMed 34985695.
Backbone
  Vector backbone: pRS41K-CEN ARS kanMX (type II donor template) (pMaM484)
  Backbone size w/o insert (bp): 6711
  Total vector size (bp): 8148
  Modifications to backbone: Vector pRS41K-CEN ARS kanMX (type II donor template) (pMaM484) was digested with BamHI-HF and SpeI-HF, a fragment of 6711bp was gel-purified. mScarlet-I-mNeonGreen insert was PCR amplified from pRS423-mScarletI-mNeonGreen-CYC1ter (pKBJ003.1). Vector and insert were assembled by Gibson and transformed into DH5α E. coli cells.
  Vector type: Yeast Expression
  Selectable markers: Neomycin (select with G418)
Growth in bacteria
  Bacterial resistance: Ampicillin, 100 μg/mL
  Growth temperature: 37°C
  Growth strain: DH5alpha
  Copy number: Low Copy
Gene/Insert
  Gene/Insert name: mScarlet-I-mNeonGreen
  Insert size (bp): 1440
  Promoter: no promoter
  Cloning method: Gibson Cloning
  Sequencing primers: 5′ ttaccctgttatccctac; 3′ ttaaaacctaagagtcac
Terms and licenses: Academic/Nonprofit Terms; Industry Terms: Not Available to Industry
How to cite: pRS41K-mScarlet-I-mNeonGreen-ADH1term-TEFpr-hphΔC (pKBJ011) was a gift from Anton Khmelinskii (Addgene plasmid # 173462 ; http://n2t.net/addgene:173462 ; RRID:Addgene_173462)
