[The description below was written by a language model from this plasmid's Addgene catalogue record and pLannotate feature annotations shown in this document.]
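Description:
pRS41K-mScarlet-I-mNeonGreen-ADH1term-TEFpr-hphΔC (pKBJ011) is a yeast–E. coli shuttle plasmid built on the pRS41K CEN/ARS kanMX "type II donor template" backbone. In Saccharomyces cerevisiae it is maintained as a low-copy centromeric episome through the CEN6/ARS element and selected with G418 via the kanMX cassette. In E. coli it replicates from a ColE1/pUC-type origin with ampicillin resistance (AmpR). Standard pRS-series remnants are also annotated, including an f1 origin, lacZα and lac regulatory fragments, and T7 and T3 promoters flanking the cloning region. The catalogue lists a total size of 8148 bp, whereas the sequenced record is 8,142 nt.

The payload is a promoterless donor cassette rather than an expression unit. It carries an in-frame tandem of the red fluorescent protein mScarlet-I and the green mNeonGreen, introduced by Gibson assembly, followed by the ADH1 terminator. Downstream lies a partial hygromycin marker, annotated as an hphMX6 fragment; the plasmid name describes it as a TEF promoter driving a C-terminally truncated hph (hphΔC). The plasmid serves as a C-SWAT donor for "Selection Reconstitution" tagging. The record does not detail the mechanism, but the name implies that the incomplete hph gene confers hygromycin resistance only once it is completed at the target locus, so that correctly swapped clones can be selected. After the swap, the host gene's own promoter would drive a C-terminal fusion to the two fluorophores.

The mScarlet-I–mNeonGreen pair acts as a tandem fluorescent protein timer. In such timers, differing maturation kinetics mean that the red-to-green intensity ratio reports the age of the tagged protein pool. The associated publication applies this to high-throughput analysis of protein turnover in yeast.
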