Features (pLannotate 1.2.2; 20 found; start..end, strand, type, name):
     70..105     +  CDS            rop (fragment): Rop protein, which maintains plasmids at low copy number; rop
    207..251     +  misc_feature   bom (fragment): basis of mobility region from pBR322
    254..1610    +  gene           kanMX: yeast selectable marker conferring kanamycin resistance (Wach et al., 1994)
   1654..1699    +  misc_feature   bom (fragment): basis of mobility region from pBR322
   1727..2155    -  rep_origin     f1 ori (sequence partly withheld): f1 bacteriophage origin of replication; arrow indicates direction of (+) strand synthesis
   2159..2314    -  CDS            lacZα (fragment): LacZα fragment of β-galactosidase; lacZ fragment
   2322..2340    +  promoter       T7 promoter: promoter for bacteriophage T7 RNA polymerase
   2422..3117    +  CDS            mScarlet-I: mScarlet-I is a basic (constitutively fluorescent) red fluorescent protein published in 2016, derived from synthetic construct. It is reported to be a rapidly-maturing monomer with moderate acid sensitivity.
   3154..3861    +  CDS            mNeonGreen: mNeonGreen is a basic (constitutively fluorescent) green/yellow fluorescent protein published in 2013, derived from Branchiostoma lanceolatum. It is reported to be a very rapidly-maturing monomer with moderate acid sensitivity.
   3884..4071    +  terminator     ADH1 terminator: S. cerevisiae ADH1; transcription terminator for the S. cerevisiae alcohol dehydrogenase 1 (ADH1) gene
   4119..5039    +  gene           hphMX6 (fragment): yeast selectable marker conferring hygromycin resistance
   5439..5457    -  promoter       T3 promoter: promoter for bacteriophage T3 RNA polymerase
   5502..5518    -  protein_bind   lac operator: The lac repressor binds to the lac operator to inhibit transcription in E. coli. This inhibition can be relieved by adding lactose or isopropyl-β-D-thiogalactopyranoside (IPTG). lac repressor encoded by lacI
   5526..5556    -  promoter       lac promoter: promoter for the E. coli lac operon
   5571..5592    -  protein_bind   CAP binding site: CAP binding activates transcription in the presence of cAMP. E. coli catabolite activator protein
   5605..5697    -  CDS            lacI (fragment): lac repressor; lacI; The lac repressor binds to the lac operator to inhibit transcription in E. coli. This inhibition can be relieved by adding lactose or isopropyl-β-D-thiogalactopyranoside (IPTG).
   5880..6468    -  rep_origin     ori: high-copy-number ColE1/pMB1/pBR322/pUC origin of replication
   6639..7499    -  CDS            AmpR: β-lactamase; bla; confers resistance to ampicillin, carbenicillin, and related antibiotics
   7500..7604    -  promoter       AmpR promoter: bla
   7641..2       +  misc_feature   CEN/ARS (across the origin): S. cerevisiae CEN6 centromere fused to an autonomously replicating sequence
>Addgene plasmid #173462 | pRS41K-mScarlet-I-mNeonGreen-ADH1term-TEFpr-hphΔC (pKBJ011) | addgene full sequence | sequence record 341941 | Addgene NGS Result
TCCGTCTAAGAAACCATTATTATCATGACATTAACCTATAAAAATAGGCGTATCACGAGGCCCTTTCGTC
TCGCGCGTTTCGGTGATGACGGTGAAAACCTCTGACACATGCAGCTCCCGGAGACGGTCACAGCTTGTCT
GTAAGCGGATGCCGGGAGCAGACAAGCCCGTCAGGGCGCGTCAGCGGGTGTTGGCGGGTGTCGGGGCTGG
CTTAACTATGCGGCATCAGAGCAGATTGTACTGAGAGTGCAGCGACATGGAGGCCCAGAATACCCTCCTT
GACAGTCTTGACGTGCGCAGCTCAGGGGCATGATGTGACTGTCGCCCGTACATTTAGCCCATACATCCCC
ATGTATAATCATTTGCATCCATACATTTTGATGGCCGCACGGCGCGAAGCAAAAATTACGGCTCCTCGCT
GCAGACCTGCGAGCAGGGAAACGCTCCCCTCACAGACGCGTTGAATTGTCCCCACGCCGCGCCCCTGTAG
AGAAATATAAAAGGTTAGGATTTGCCACTGAGGTTCTTCTTTCATATACTTCCTTTTAAAATCTTGCTAG
GATACAGTTCTCACATCACATCCGAACATAAACAACCATGGGTAAGGAAAAGACTCACGTTTCGAGGCCG
CGATTAAATTCCAACATGGATGCTGATTTATATGGGTATAAATGGGCTCGCGATAATGTCGGGCAATCAG
GTGCGACAATCTATCGATTGTATGGGAAGCCCGATGCGCCAGAGTTGTTTCTGAAACATGGCAAAGGTAG
CGTTGCCAATGATGTTACAGATGAGATGGTCAGACTAAACTGGCTGACGGAATTTATGCCTCTTCCGACC
ATCAAGCATTTTATCCGTACTCCTGATGATGCATGGTTACTCACCACTGCGATCCCCGGCAAAACAGCAT
TCCAGGTATTAGAAGAATATCCTGATTCAGGTGAAAATATTGTTGATGCGCTGGCAGTGTTCCTGCGCCG
GTTGCATTCGATTCCTGTTTGTAATTGTCCTTTTAACAGCGATCGCGTATTTCGTCTCGCTCAGGCGCAA
TCACGAATGAATAACGGTTTGGTTGATGCGAGTGATTTTGATGACGAGCGTAATGGCTGGCCTGTTGAAC
AAGTCTGGAAAGAAATGCATAAGCTTTTGCCATTCTCACCGGATTCAGTCGTCACTCATGGTGATTTCTC
ACTTGATAACCTTATTTTTGACGAGGGGAAATTAATAGGTTGTATTGATGTTGGACGAGTCGGAATCGCA
GACCGATACCAGGATCTTGCCATCCTATGGAACTGCCTCGGTGAGTTTTCTCCTTCATTACAGAAACGGC
TTTTTCAAAAATATGGTATTGATAATCCTGATATGAATAAATTGCAGTTTCATTTGATGCTCGATGAGTT
TTTCTAATCAGTACTGACAATAAAAAGATTCTTGTTTTCAAGAACTTGTCATTTGTATAGTTTTTTTATA
TTGTAGTTGTTCTATTTTAATCAAATGTTAGCGTGATTTATATTTTTTTTCGCCTCGACATCATCTGCCC
AGATGCGAAGTTAAGTGCGCAGAAAGTAATATCATGCGTCAATCGTATGTGAATGCTGGTCGCTATACTG
CTGTCGATTCGATACTAACGCCGCCATCCAGTGTCGAAAACGCGTGTGAAATACCGCACAGATGCGTAAG
GAGAAAATACCGCATCAGGAAATTGTAAGCGTTAATATTTTGTTAAAATTCGCGTTAAATTTTTGTTAAA
TCAGCTCATTTTTTAACCAATAGGCCGAAATCGGCAAAATCCCTTATAAATCAAAAGAATAGACCGAGAT
AGGGT
[37 nt withheld, positions 1826-1862]
AAAGAACGTGGACTCCAACGTCAAAGG
[49 nt withheld, positions 1890-1938]
T
[91 nt withheld, positions 1940-2030]
G
[124 nt withheld, positions 2032-2155]
CCATTCGCCATTCAGGCTGCGCAACTGTTGGGAAGGGCGATCGGTGCGGGCCTCTTCGCTATTACGCCAG
CTGGCGAAAGGGGGATGTGCTGCAAGGCGATTAAGTTGGGTAACGCCAGGGTTTTCCCAGTCACGACGTT
GTAAAACGACGGCCAGTGAGCGCGCGTAATACGACTCACTATAGGGCGAATTGGGTACCCTATATTACCC
TGTTATCCCTACGTACGCTGCAGGTCGACGGTGGCGGTTCTGGCGGTGGCGGATCCATGGTGAGCAAGGG
CGAGGCAGTGATCAAGGAGTTCATGCGGTTCAAGGTGCACATGGAGGGCTCCATGAACGGCCACGAGTTC
GAGATCGAGGGCGAGGGCGAGGGCCGCCCCTACGAGGGCACCCAGACCGCCAAGCTGAAGGTGACCAAGG
GTGGCCCCCTGCCCTTCTCCTGGGACATCCTGTCCCCTCAGTTCATGTACGGCTCCAGGGCCTTCATCAA
GCACCCCGCCGACATCCCCGACTACTATAAGCAGTCCTTCCCCGAGGGCTTCAAGTGGGAGCGCGTGATG
AACTTCGAGGACGGCGGCGCCGTGACCGTGACCCAGGACACCTCCCTGGAGGACGGCACCCTGATCTACA
AGGTGAAGCTCCGCGGCACCAACTTCCCTCCTGACGGCCCCGTAATGCAGAAGAAGACAATGGGCTGGGA
AGCGTCCACCGAGCGGTTGTACCCCGAGGACGGCGTGCTGAAGGGCGACATTAAGATGGCCCTGCGCCTG
AAGGACGGCGGCCGCTACCTGGCGGACTTCAAGACCACCTACAAGGCCAAGAAGCCCGTGCAGATGCCCG
GCGCCTACAACGTCGACCGCAAGTTGGACATCACCTCCCACAACGAGGACTACACCGTGGTGGAACAGTA
CGAACGCTCCGAGGGCCGCCACTCCACCGGCGGCATGGACGAGCTGTACAAGCTCGACGGAGCAGGTGCT
GGTGCTGGTGCTGGAGCAATGGTTTCTAAGGGTGAAGAAGACAACATGGCTTCTTTGCCAGCTACTCACG
AATTGCACATCTTCGGTTCTATCAACGGTGTTGACTTCGACATGGTTGGTCAAGGTACTGGTAACCCAAA
CGACGGTTACGAAGAATTGAACTTGAAGTCTACTAAGGGTGACTTGCAATTCTCTCCATGGATCTTGGTT
CCACACATCGGTTACGGTTTCCACCAATACTTGCCATACCCAGACGGTATGTCTCCATTCCAAGCTGCTA
TGGTTGACGGTTCTGGTTACCAAGTTCACAGAACTATGCAATTCGAAGACGGTGCTTCTTTGACTGTTAA
CTACAGATACACTTACGAAGGTTCTCACATCAAGGGTGAAGCTCAAGTTAAGGGTACTGGTTTCCCAGCT
GACGGTCCAGTTATGACTAACTCTTTGACTGCTGCTGACTGGTGTAGATCTAAGAAGACTTACCCAAACG
ACAAGACTATCATCTCTACTTTCAAGTGGTCTTACACTACTGGTAACGGTAAGAGATACAGATCTACTGC
TAGAACTACTTACACTTTCGCTAAGCCAATGGCTGCTAACTACTTGAAGAACCAACCAATGTACGTTTTC
AGAAAGACTGAATTGAAGCACTCTAAGACTGAATTGAACTTCAAGGAATGGCAAAAGGCTTTCACTGACG
TTATGGGTATGGACGAATTGTACAAGTAAACTAGTCACTTCTAAATAAGCGAATTTCTTATGATTTATGA
TTTTTATTATTAAATAAGTTATAAAAAAAATAAGTGTATACAAATTTTAAAGTGACTCTTAGGTTTTAAA
ACGAAAATTCTTATTCTTGAGTAACTCTTTCCTGTAGGTCAGGTTGCTTTCTCAGGTATAGTATGAGGTC
GCTCTTATTGACCACACCTCTACCGGCAAGATCTGTTTAGCTTGCCTCGTCCCCGCCGGGTCACCCGGCC
AGCGACATGGAGGCCCAGAATACCCTCCTTGACAGTCTTGACGTGCGCAGCTCAGGGGCATGATGTGACT
GTCGCCCGTACATTTAGCCCATACATCCCCATGTATAATCATTTGCATCCATACATTTTGATGGCCGCAC
GGCGCGAAGCAAAAATTACGGCTCCTCGCTGCGGACCTGCGAGCAGGGAAACGCTCCCCTCACAGACGCG
TTGAATTGTCCCCACGCCGCGCCCCTGTAGAGAAATATAAAAGGTTAGGATTTGCCACTGAGGTTCTTCT
TTCATATACTTCCTTTTAAAATCTTGCTAGGATACAGTTCTCACATCACATCCGAACATAAACAACCATG
GGTAAAAAGCCTGAACTCACCGCGACGTCTGTCGAGAAGTTTCTGATCGAAAAGTTCGACAGCGTCTCCG
ACCTGATGCAGCTCTCGGAGGGCGAAGAATCTCGTGCTTTCAGCTTCGATGTAGGAGGGCGTGGATATGT
CCTGCGGGTAAATAGCTGCGCCGATGGTTTCTACAAAGATCGTTATGTTTATCGGCACTTTGCATCGGCC
GCGCTCCCGATTCCGGAAGTGCTTGACATTGGGGAATTCAGCGAGAGCCTGACCTATTGCATCTCCCGCC
GTGCACAGGGTGTCACGTTGCAAGACCTGCCTGAAACCGAACTGCCCGCTGTTCTGCAGCCGGTCGCGGA
GGCCATGGATGCGATCGCTGCGGCCGATCTTAGCCAGACGAGCGGGTTCGGCCCATTCGGACCGCAAGGA
ATCGGTCAATACACTACATGGCGTGATTTCATATGCGCGATTGCTGATCCCCATGTGTATCACTGGCAAA
CTGTGATGGACGACACCGTCAGTGCGTCCGTCGCGCAGGCTCTCGATGAGCTGATGCTTTGGGCCGAGGA
CTGCCCCGAAGTCCTATATTACCCTGTTATCCCTAGCGTAACTTAATTGGTACACTAATCAATTAAAGAG
CACTTCTCTGGTTGGAATATCCATTGCTATCAAAATAGTAGATTCCCGCCTATTAATATTCTTATGCCCA
AGAGTTGGGAATTGAAAGGAAATAAAAAATCAAATAAAAAATCAATCATCATGCACCAGAAATAGAAAAA
TACATATATACTTAAGCAACACTAAGATTGCAACTTGAAACCAAGTTTTGGTAAAAATTAAATGCAAGAT
TTACAAATATGAGGTGTAGGGAGTGTATACTATATGCAGATATCAAATAGTTAAAAACTAATGAAATGTA
AACTAGAAATATGGTGTTCGGAACTTTTCAATATAATTAGGAACGACACGGCAGCTTTTGTTCCCTTTAG
TGAGGGTTAATTGCGCGCTTGGCGTAATCATGGTCATAGCTGTTTCCTGTGTGAAATTGTTATCCGCTCA
CAATTCCACACAACATACGAGCCGGAAGCATAAAGTGTAAAGCCTGGGGTGCCTAATGAGTGAGCTAACT
CACATTAATTGCGTTGCGCTCACTGCCCGCTTTCCAGTCGGGAAACCTGTCGTGCCAGCTGCATTAATGA
ATCGGCCAACGCGCGGGGAGAGGCGGTTTGCGTATTGGGCGCTCTTCCGCTTCCTCGCTCACTGACTCGC
TGCGCTCGGTCGTTCGGCTGCGGCGAGCGGTATCAGCTCACTCAAAGGCGGTAATACGGTTATCCACAGA
ATCAGGGGATAACGCAGGAAAGAACATGTGAGCAAAAGGCCAGCAAAAGGCCAGGAACCGTAAAAAGGCC
GCGTTGCTGGCGTTTTTCCATAGGCTCCGCCCCCCTGACGAGCATCACAAAAATCGACGCTCAAGTCAGA
GGTGGCGAAACCCGACAGGACTATAAAGATACCAGGCGTTTCCCCCTGGAAGCTCCCTCGTGCGCTCTCC
TGTTCCGACCCTGCCGCTTACCGGATACCTGTCCGCCTTTCTCCCTTCGGGAAGCGTGGCGCTTTCTCAT
AGCTCACGCTGTAGGTATCTCAGTTCGGTGTAGGTCGTTCGCTCCAAGCTGGGCTGTGTGCACGAACCCC
CCGTTCAGCCCGACCGCTGCGCCTTATCCGGTAACTATCGTCTTGAGTCCAACCCGGTAAGACACGACTT
ATCGCCACTGGCAGCAGCCACTGGTAACAGGATTAGCAGAGCGAGGTATGTAGGCGGTGCTACAGAGTTC
TTGAAGTGGTGGCCTAACTACGGCTACACTAGAAGAACAGTATTTGGTATCTGCGCTCTGCTGAAGCCAG
TTACCTTCGGAAAAAGAGTTGGTAGCTCTTGATCCGGCAAACAAACCACCGCTGGTAGCGGTGGTTTTTT
TGTTTGCAAGCAGCAGATTACGCGCAGAAAAAAAGGATCTCAAGAAGATCCTTTGATCTTTTCTACGGGG
TCTGACGCTCAGTGGAACGAAAACTCACGTTAAGGGATTTTGGTCATGAGATTATCAAAAAGGATCTTCA
CCTAGATCCTTTTAAATTAAAAATGAAGTTTTAAATCAATCTAAAGTATATATGAGTAAACTTGGTCTGA
CAGTTACCAATGCTTAATCAGTGAGGCACCTATCTCAGCGATCTGTCTATTTCGTTCATCCATAGTTGCC
TGACTCCCCGTCGTGTAGATAACTACGATACGGGAGGGCTTACCATCTGGCCCCAGTGCTGCAATGATAC
CGCGAGACCCACGCTCACCGGCTCCAGATTTATCAGCAATAAACCAGCCAGCCGGAAGGGCCGAGCGCAG
AAGTGGTCCTGCAACTTTATCCGCCTCCATCCAGTCTATTAATTGTTGCCGGGAAGCTAGAGTAAGTAGT
TCGCCAGTTAATAGTTTGCGCAACGTTGTTGCCATTGCTACAGGCATCGTGGTGTCACGCTCGTCGTTTG
GTATGGCTTCATTCAGCTCCGGTTCCCAACGATCAAGGCGAGTTACATGATCCCCCATGTTGTGCAAAAA
AGCGGTTAGCTCCTTCGGTCCTCCGATCGTTGTCAGAAGTAAGTTGGCCGCAGTGTTATCACTCATGGTT
ATGGCAGCACTGCATAATTCTCTTACTGTCATGCCATCCGTAAGATGCTTTTCTGTGACTGGTGAGTACT
CAACCAAGTCATTCTGAGAATAGTGTATGCGGCGACCGAGTTGCTCTTGCCCGGCGTCAATACGGGATAA
TACCGCGCCACATAGCAGAACTTTAAAAGTGCTCATCATTGGAAAACGTTCTTCGGGGCGAAAACTCTCA
AGGATCTTACCGCTGTTGAGATCCAGTTCGATGTAACCCACTCGTGCACCCAACTGATCTTCAGCATCTT
TTACTTTCACCAGCGTTTCTGGGTGAGCAAAAACAGGAAGGCAAAATGCCGCAAAAAAGGGAATAAGGGC
GACACGGAAATGTTGAATACTCATACTCTTCCTTTTTCAATATTATTGAAGCATTTATCAGGGTTATTGT
CTCATGAGCGGATACATATTTGAATGTATTTAGAAAAATAAACAAATAGGGGTTCCGCGCACATTTCCCC
GAAAAGTGCCACCTGGGTCCTTTTCATCACGTGCTATAAAAATAATTATAATTTAAATTTTTTAATATAA
ATATATAAATTAAAAATAGAAAGTAAAAAAAGAAATTAAAGAAAAAATAGTTTTTGTTTTCCGAAGATGT
AAAAGACTCTAGGGGGATCGCCAACAAATACTACCTTTTATCTTGCTCTTCCTGCTCTCAGGTATTAATG
CCGAATTGTTTCATCTTGTCTGTGTAGAAGACCACACACGAAAATCCTGTGATTTTACATTTTACTTATC
GTTAATCGAATGTATATCTATTTAATCTGCTTTTCTTGTCTAATAAATATATATGTAAAGTACGCTTTTT
GTTGAAATTTTTTAAACCTTTGTTTATTTTTTTTTCTTCATTCCGTAACTCTTCTACCTTCTTTATTTAC
TTTCTAAAATCCAAATACAAAACATAAAAATAAATAAACACAGAGTAAATTCCCAAATTATTCCATCATT
AAAAGATACGAGGCGCGTGTAAGTTACAGGCAAGCGA
